>Addgene plasmid #216809 | pDM028 | addgene full sequence | sequence record 430135 | Addgene NGS Result
GAAGATCTGATCACATAGATGCTCGGTTGACAGGACCACCTATAGCAAGTACTTTGTAGGAGGTTCTCCT
AACGCTTGGCTTCAAATCCAATCAGGATATCAGTGAGTTACTGTTTGTCATCGCATCCTCATGAAGTCGC
TCAACAGCCACTGAGAAGCAAATATTTGGGAGACCATCCCTGATGTTGAAATTTTACGCTGGAGCCCATT
CACCGGTGAGCTCGGGGACAGTCTGGCCAGTGGAGCGGAAAATCTTCAACTAACTCTGATTGGTACCACA
GGTAGCCCCACAGAACAAACCGAGCAAACATGAAAATTTTCGCTTGAGGTTAGCGCACTCGCTAGCGCCT
GCCCGCAAATATAAAAGGCCCCGAAATCCCATGCATTTTGGAAATCAAGCGACTCTACGTATGTCATCCC
CCTCCCTACCTTTGGGAAAACCTCTCAACTGCAAGTCAGAACATTTTGCTAACAGCGGCCGGCATGGTCC
CAGCCTCCTCGCTGGCGCCGGCTGGGCAACATGCTTCGGCATGGCGAATGGGACCGATGCAGGTGGAAAG
TGAAACGTGATTTCATGCGTCATTTTGAACATTTTGTAAATCTTATTTAATAATGTGTGCGGCAATTCAC
ATTTAATTTATGAATGTTTTCTTAACATCGCGGCAACTCAAGAAACGGCAGGTTCGGATCTTAGCTACTA
GAGAAAGAGGAGAAATACTAGATGCGTAAAGGCGAAGAGCTGTTCACTGGTGTCGTCCCTATTCTGGTGG
AACTGGATGGTGATGTCAACGGTCATAAGTTTTCCGTGCGTGGCGAGGGTGAAGGTGACGCAACTAATGG
TAAACTGACGCTGAAGTTCATCTGTACTACTGGTAAACTGCCGGTTCCTTGGCCGACTCTGGTAACGACG
CTGACTTATGGTGTTCAGTGCTTTGCTCGTTATCCGGACCATATGAAGCAGCATGACTTCTTCAAGTCCG
CCATGCCGGAAGGCTATGTGCAGGAACGCACGATTTCCTTTAAGGATGACGGCACGTACAAAACGCGTGC
GGAAGTGAAATTTGAAGGCGATACCCTGGTAAACCGCATTGAGCTGAAAGGCATTGACTTTAAAGAGGAC
GGCAATATCCTGGGCCATAAGCTGGAATACAATTTTAACAGCCACAATGTTTACATCACCGCCGATAAAC
AAAAAAATGGCATTAAAGCGAATTTTAAAATTCGCCACAACGTGGAGGATGGCAGCGTGCAGCTGGCTGA
TCACTACCAGCAAAACACTCCAATCGGTGATGGTCCTGTTCTGCTGCCAGACAATCACTATCTGAGCACG
CAAAGCGTTCTGTCTAAAGATCCGAACGAGAAACGCGATCATATGGTTCTGCTGGAGTTCGTAACCGCAG
CGGGCATCACGCATGGTATGGATGAACTGTACAAATGACCAGGCATCAAATAAAACGAAAGGCTCAGTCG
AAAGACTGGGCCTTTCGTTTTATCTGTTGTTTGTCGGTGAACGCTCTCTACTAGAGTCACACTGGCTCAC
CTTCGGGTGGGCCTTTCTGCGTTTATACACCTGCAGTCGTTTTAGAGCTAGAAATAGCAAGTTAAAATAA
GGCTAGTCCGTTATCAACTTGAAAAAGTGGCACCGAGTCGGTGCTTTTGCATCATTGGTCTAGTGGTAGA
ATTCATCGTTGCCATCGATGAGGCCCGTGTTCGATTCACGGATGATGCATGTCAATTTTTACACTTGATG
TTGGTGTAATCAGGCGATCAGAGTTTGCTCAAGTTCTCTCTTGTTTTAGATTCTGAAGAATATAATTTTT
ACATGACTAGTTCATTTTACTTCCAAGTAGACTATTTGTAGATTGAGATTGCCGTCAACTTTATTCATAG
AATCACATTAAATTGCTCATTGACCTGCATGTCTATGCACACATTCACATCTATCTTCTCAGGGTATTAA
TTAAGACCTCAGCCGAGACAGCAGAATCACCGCCCAAGTTAAGCCTTTGTGCTGATCATGCTCTCGAACG
GGCCAAGTTCGGGAAAAGCAAAGGAGCGTTTAGTGAGGGGCAATTTGACTCACCTCCCAGGCAACAGATG
AGGGGGGCAAAAAGAAAGAAATTTTCGTGAGTCAATATGGATTCCGAGCATCATTTTCTTGCGGTCTATC
TTGCTACGTATGTTGATCTTGACGCTGTGGATCAAGCAACGCCACTCGCTCGCTCCATCGCAGGCTGGTC
GCAGACAAATTAAAAGGCGGCAAACTCGTACAGCCGCGGGGTTGTCCGCTGCAAAGTACAGAGTGATAAA
AGCCGCCATGCGACCATCAACGCGTTGATGCCCAGCTTTTTCGATCCGAGAATCCACCGTAGAGGCGATA
GCAAGTAAAGAAAAGCTAAACAAAAAAAAATTTCTGCCCCTAAGCCATGAAAACGAGATGGGGTGGAGCA
GAACCAAGGAAAGAGTCGCGCTGGGCTGCCGTTCCGGAAGGTGTTGTAAAGGCTCGACGCCCAAGGTGGG
AGTCTAGGAGAAGAATTTGCATCGGGAGTGGGGCGGGTTACCCCTCCATATCCAATGACAGATATCTACC
AGCCAAGGGTTTGAGCCCGCCCGCTTAGTCGTCGTCCTCGCTTGCCCCTCCATAAAAGGATTTCCCCTCC
CCCTCCCACAAAATTTTCTTTCCCTTCCTCTCCTTGTCCGCTTCAGTACGTATATCTTCCCTTCCCTCGC
TTCTCTCCTCCATCCTTCTTTCATCCATCTCCTGCTAACTTCTCTGCTCAGCACCTCTACGCATTACTAG
CCGTAGTATCTGAGCACTTCTCCCTTTTATATTCCACAAAACATAACACAACCTTCACCATGGACAAGAA
GTATAGCATCGGGCTGGACATTGGAACGAACTCGGTTGGTTGGGCTGTGATTACGGACGAATACAAGGTG
CCATCCAAGAAGTTTAAGGTCCTGGGAAACACCGACCGTCACTCAATCAAGAAGAATCTCATTGGAGCCC
TGCTCTTCGATAGTGGGGAGACCGCCGAAGCTACTCGACTGAAGCGAACGGCTCGCCGGCGTTATACACG
ACGCAAGAATCGCATCTGCTACCTCCAGGAGATTTTCAGCAACGAAATGGCTAAGGTTGATGACTCATTC
TTTCATCGACTCGAAGAAAGTTTCTTGGTCGAGGAGGATAAGAAGCACGAGCGCCATCCGATCTTTGGTA
ACATTGTGGATGAGGTTGCCTATCACGAAAAGTACCCAACTATCTATCATCTTCGTAAGAAGCTGGTCGA
TAGCACGGACAAGGCTGATTTGCGACTTATCTACCTGGCACTCGCGCACATGATTAAGTTCCGCGGCCAT
TTTCTTATCGAGGGTGACCTGAACCCCGATAATTCTGACGTTGATAAGCTCTTCATCCAGTTGGTCCAAA
CCTACAATCAGCTGTTTGAGGAAAACCCTATTAATGCATCTGGCGTGGACGCCAAGGCTATCCTTTCGGC
GCGCCTGTCTAAGTCGCGGCGTTTGGAGAACCTTATCGCACAACTCCCCGGCGAAAAGAAGAACGGCCTC
TTCGGTAATTTGATTGCGTTGTCACTTGGTCTGACTCCTAACTTCAAGAGTAATTTTGACCTGGCAGAGG
ATGCGAAGCTCCAGTTGTCTAAGGATACGTATGATGACGATCTCGACAACTTGCTTGCCCAAATCGGTGA
CCAGTACGCTGATCTTTTCCTGGCCGCTAAGAATCTCTCAGATGCAATCCTGCTCAGTGACATTTTGCGG
GTCAACACCGAGATTACTAAGGCCCCCCTGTCAGCTAGTATGATCAAGCGGTATGATGAGCACCATCAGG
ACCTCACCTTGCTTAAGGCCCTCGTGCGTCAGCAATTGCCTGAGAAGTATAAGGAAATCTTCTTTGACCA
ATCCAAGAACGGATACGCAGGGTATATTGATGGCGGTGCGAGCCAGGAGGAATTCTACAAGTTTATCAAG
CCGATTTTGGAGAAGATGGACGGCACTGAGGAACTGCTCGTCAAGCTGAATCGCGAAGATTTGCTTCGTA
AGCAACGAACGTTCGACAACGGCTCCATCCCGCACCAGATTCATCTGGGCGAGCTCCACGCCATCCTTCG
ACGCCAGGAAGATTTCTACCCATTTCTGAAGGACAACCGTGAGAAGATCGAAAAGATTCTTACATTCCGA
ATCCCCTACTATGTGGGACCTTTGGCCCGTGGGAATTCCCGATTTGCTTGGATGACCCGAAAGAGCGAGG
AAACCATCACTCCGTGGAACTTCGAGGAAGTCGTGGACAAGGGTGCATCCGCGCAGAGCTTCATTGAGCG
GATGACCAATTTTGATAAGAACCTTCCGAATGAAAAGGTCCTGCCAAAGCATTCGCTGCTCTACGAGTAT
TTCACCGTGTATAACGAACTGACTAAGGTCAAGTACGTGACGGAGGGAATGCGGAAGCCAGCCTTCCTCT
CAGGGGAACAAAAGAAGGCTATCGTCGATTTGCTTTTTAAGACCAATCGTAAAGTGACTGTTAAGCAGCT
GAAGGAGGATTATTTCAAGAAGATTGAATGTTTCGACTCCGTCGAGATCAGCGGCGTGGAAGATCGCTTT
AACGCTTCCCTCGGTACCTACCACGACCTGCTCAAGATCATTAAGGACAAGGATTTCCTCGATAACGAGG
AAAATGAGGACATCTTGGAAGATATTGTCCTCACGTTGACACTTTTTGAGGACCGCGAAATGATCGAGGA
ACGGCTCAAGACATATGCCCATTTGTTCGACGATAAGGTGATGAAGCAGCTGAAGCGGCGTCGATACACC
GGATGGGGTCGCCTTAGCCGGAAGCTGATCAACGGCATTCGAGATAAGCAATCTGGTAAGACTATCTTGG
ATTTCCTTAAGTCGGACGGCTTCGCCAACCGCAATTTTATGCAGCTTATTCACGACGATTCCCTGACGTT
CAAGGAGGACATCCAGAAGGCACAAGTCTCAGGACAAGGGGATTCCCTGCACGAGCATATCGCCAACCTG
GCTGGATCCCCGGCGATCAAGAAGGGGATTCTTCAGACCGTCAAGGTTGTCGACGAGCTGGTCAAGGTGA
TGGGCCGTCATAAGCCAGAAAACATCGTGATTGAGATGGCCCGAGAAAATCAGACCACTCAAAAGGGTCA
GAAGAACAGCCGCGAGCGGATGAAGCGGATCGAGGAAGGCATTAAGGAACTTGGTTCTCAGATCCTGAAG
GAGCACCCTGTTGAAAACACACAGCTCCAAAATGAGAAGCTGTATCTCTACTATTTGCAAAATGGACGCG
ACATGTACGTCGATCAGGAGCTCGACATTAACCGGTTGTCGGACTACGATGTTGACCATATCGTCCCGCA
ATCCTTCCTTAAGGACGATAGCATTGATAACAAGGTGCTGACTCGCTCAGATAAGAACCGGGGCAAGTCC
GACAATGTTCCAAGCGAGGAAGTGGTTAAGAAGATGAAGAACTACTGGCGCCAATTGCTTAATGCCAAGC
TCATCACACAGCGCAAGTTTGACAACTTGACCAAGGCCGAGCGGGGAGGGCTGAGTGAACTCGATAAGGC
TGGCTTCATCAAGCGTCAACTCGTGGAGACGCGACAGATCACAAAGCACGTTGCTCAGATTCTGGACTCC
CGGATGAACACAAAGTACGACGAGAATGATAAGCTCATCCGTGAAGTTAAGGTCATTACCCTCAAGTCTA
AGTTGGTGTCGGATTTCCGCAAGGACTTCCAATTTTATAAGGTTCGGGAGATCAACAATTATCACCATGC
ACATGATGCGTACCTCAACGCAGTCGTGGGAACTGCGCTCATCAAGAAGTATCCCAAGTTGGAGTCCGAA
TTCGTCTACGGGGATTATAAGGTTTACGACGTCCGCAAGATGATCGCCAAGAGTGAGCAGGAAATTGGCA
AGGCCACGGCTAAGTATTTCTTTTACTCCAACATCATGAATTTCTTTAAGACGGAGATCACACTCGCCAA
TGGAGAAATCCGTAAGCGACCTTTGATTGAGACCAACGGCGAGACTGGTGAAATCGTTTGGGATAAGGGG
CGCGACTTCGCTACCGTGCGGAAGGTTCTGAGCATGCCGCAAGTCAATATCGTCAAGAAAACCGAGGTGC
AGACAGGCGGTTTCTCTAAGGAATCGATTCTTCCAAAGCGTAACTCTGACAAGCTGATCGCTCGAAAGAA
GGATTGGGACCCCAAGAAGTATGGAGGGTTCGATTCTCCTACAGTGGCATACTCGGTTCTCGTTGTCGCG
AAGGTTGAGAAGGGAAAGTCTAAGAAGCTGAAGTCGGTCAAGGAACTGCTCGGGATCACCATTATGGAGC
GCTCCAGCTTCGAAAAGAATCCCATCGACTTTCTCGAGGCCAAGGGCTATAAGGAAGTCAAGAAGGATCT
TATCATTAAGCTGCCTAAGTACTCTTTGTTCGAGCTTGAAAACGGTCGAAAGCGAATGCTCGCATCGGCA
GGAGAGTTGCAGAAGGGGAATGAATTGGCACTTCCCTCAAAGTACGTGAACTTCCTGTATCTCGCGTCCC
ACTACGAGAAGCTGAAGGGTAGCCCTGAGGACAACGAACAGAAGCAACTTTTTGTTGAGCAACACAAGCA
TTATCTGGATGAGATCATTGAACAGATTTCAGAGTTCAGTAAGCGCGTCATCCTCGCCGATGCTAATCTC
GACAAGGTGTTGTCGGCCTACAACAAGCACCGTGACAAGCCGATCCGAGAGCAGGCTGAAAATATCATTC
ATCTGTTCACCCTCACTAACTTGGGAGCACCAGCAGCGTTCAAGTATTTTGATACGACAATCGACCGTAA
GCGATACACGTCCACAAAGGAGGTGCTTGATGCGACCCTGATTCATCAATCCATCACTGGGCTCTATGAA
ACCCGTATCGACCTTAGTCAACTGGGGGGCGACCCTCCCAAGAAGAAGCGCAAGGTCTGAGCGGACATTC
GATTTATGCCGTTATGACTTCCTTAAAAAAGCCTTTACGAATGAAAGAAATGGAATTAGACTTGTTATGT
AGTTGATTCTACAATGGATTATGATTCCTGAACTTCAAATCCGCTGTTCATTATTAATCTCAGCTCTTCC
CGTAAAGCCAATGTTGAAACTATTCGTAAATGTACCTCGTTTTGCGTGTACCTTGCTTATCACGTGATAT
TACATGACCTGGACAGAGTTCTGCGCGAAAGTCATAACGTAAATCCCGGGCGGTAGGTGCGTCCCGGGCG
GAAGGTAGTTTTCTCGTCCACCCCAACGCGTTTATCAACCTCAACTTTCAACAACCATCATGCCACCAAA
AGCGCGTAAAACAAAGCGAGATTTGATTGAGCAAGAGGGCAGGATCCAATGCGCGATTCAAGACATTAAA
AATGGAAAATTTCAAAAAATTGCGCCCGCAGCGCGTGCATACAAAATTCATCCCAATACAAGTGTAATGC
TAGTGGAGGTCAACACATCAATGCCTATTTTGGTTTAGTCGTCCAGGCGGTGAGCACAAAATTTGTGTCG
TTTGACAAGATGGTTCATTTAGGCAACTGGTCAGATCAGCCCCACTTGTAGCAGTAGCGGCGGCGCTCGA
AGTGTGACTCTTATTAGCAGACAGGAACGAGGACATTATTATCATCTGCTGCTTGGTGCACGATAACTTG
GTGCGTTTGTCAAGCAAGGTAAGTGGACGACCCGGTCATACCTTCTTAAGTTCGCCCTTCCTCCCTTTAT
TTCAGATTCAATCTGACTTACCTATTCTACCCAAGCATCCAAATGAAAAAGCCTGAACTCACCGCGACGT
CTGTCGAGAAGTTTCTGATCGAAAAGTTCGACAGCGTCTCCGACCTGATGCAGCTCTCGGAGGGCGAAGA
ATCTCGTGCTTTCAGCTTCGATGTAGGAGGGCGTGGATATGTCCTGCGGGTAAATAGCTGCGCCGATGGT
TTCTACAAAGATCGTTATGTTTATCGGCACTTTGCATCGGCCGCGCTCCCGATTCCGGAAGTGCTTGACA
TTGGGGAGTTCAGCGAGAGCCTGACCTATTGCATCTCCCGCCGTGCACAGGGTGTCACGTTGCAAGACCT
GCCTGAAACCGAACTGCCCGCTGTTCTCCAGCCGGTCGCGGAGGCCATGGATGCGATTGCTGCGGCCGAT
CTTAGCCAGACGAGCGGGTTCGGCCCATTCGGACCGCAAGGAATCGGTCAATACACTACATGGCGTGATT
TCATATGCGCGATTGCTGATCCCCATGTGTATCACTGGCAAACTGTGATGGACGACACCGTCAGTGCGTC
CGTCGCGCAGGCTCTCGATGAGCTGATGCTTTGGGCCGAGGACTGCCCCGAAGTCCGGCACCTCGTGCAT
GCGGATTTCGGCTCCAACAATGTCCTGACGGACAATGGCCGCATAACAGCGGTCATTGACTGGAGCGAGG
CGATGTTCGGGGATTCCCAATACGAGGTCGCCAACATCCTCTTCTGGAGGCCGTGGTTGGCTTGTATGGA
GCAGCAGACGCGCTACTTCGAGCGGAGGCATCCGGAGCTTGCAGGATCGCCGCGCCTCCGGGCGTATATG
CTCCGCATTGGTCTTGACCAACTCTATCAGAGCTTGGTTGACGGCAATTTCGATGATGCAGCTTGGGCGC
AGGGTCGATGCGACGCAATCGTCCGATCCGGAGCCGGGACTGTCGGGCGTACACAAATCGCCCGCAGAAG
CGCGGCCGTCTGGACCGATGGCTGTGTAGAAGTACTCGCCGATAGTGGAAACCGACGCCCCAGCACTCGT
CCGAGGGCAAAGGAATAGAGTAGATGCCGACCGATCCCCACTACCGCATTAAGACCTCAGCGCGGCCGCA
AATTTAAATAAAATGAAGTGAAGTTCCTATACTTTCTAGAGAATAGGAACTTCTATAGTGAGTCGAATAA
GGGCGACACAAAATTTATTCTAAATGCATAATAAATACTGATAACATCTTATAGTTTGTATTATATTTTG
TATTATCGTTGACATGTATAATTTTGATATCAAAAACTGATTTTCCCTTTATTATTTTCGAGATTTATTT
TCTTAATTCTCTTTAACAAACTAGAAATATTGTATATACAAAAAATCATAAATAATAGATGAATAGTTTA
ATTATAGGTGTTCATCAATCGAAAAAGCAACGTATCTTATTTAAAGTGCGTTGCTTTTTTCTCATTTATA
AGGTTAAATAATTCTCATATATCAAGCAAAGTGACAGGCGCCCTTAAATATTCTGACAAATGCTCTTTCC
CTAAACTCCCCCCATAAAAAAACCCGCCGAAGCGGGTTTTTACGTTATTTGCGGATTAACGATTACTCGT
TATCAGAACCGCCCAGGGGGCCCGAGCTTAAGACTGGCCGTCGTTTTACAACACAGAAAGAGTTTGTAGA
AACGCAAAAAGGCCATCCGTCAGGGGCCTTCTGCTTAGTTTGATGCCTGGCAGTTCCCTACTCTCGCCTT
CCGCTTCCTCGCTCACTGACTCGCTGCGCTCGGTCGTTCGGCTGCGGCGAGCGGTATCAGCTCACTCAAA
GGCGGTAATACGGTTATCCACAGAATCAGGGGATAACGCAGGAAAGAACATGTGAGCAAAAGGCCAGCAA
AAGGCCAGGAACCGTAAAAAGGCCGCGTTGCTGGCGTTTTTCCATAGGCTCCGCCCCCCTGACGAGCATC
ACAAAAATCGACGCTCAAGTCAGAGGTGGCGAAACCCGACAGGACTATAAAGATACCAGGCGTTTCCCCC
TGGAAGCTCCCTCGTGCGCTCTCCTGTTCCGACCCTGCCGCTTACCGGATACCTGTCCGCCTTTCTCCCT
TCGGGAAGCGTGGCGCTTTCTCATAGCTCACGCTGTAGGTATCTCAGTTCGGTGTAGGTCGTTCGCTCCA
AGCTGGGCTGTGTGCACGAACCCCCCGTTCAGCCCGACCGCTGCGCCTTATCCGGTAACTATCGTCTTGA
GTCCAACCCGGTAAGACACGACTTATCGCCACTGGCAGCAGCCACTGGTAACAGGATTAGCAGAGCGAGG
TATGTAGGCGGTGCTACAGAGTTCTTGAAGTGGTGGGCTAACTACGGCTACACTAGAAGAACAGTATTTG
GTATCTGCGCTCTGCTGAAGCCAGTTACCTTCGGAAAAAGAGTTGGTAGCTCTTGATCCGGCAAACAAAC
CACCGCTGGTAGCGGTGGTTTTTTTGTTTGCAAGCAGCAGATTACGCGCAGAAAAAAAGGATCTCAAGAA
GATCCTTTGATCTTTTCTACGGGGTCTGACGCTCAGTGGAACGACGCGCGCGTAACTCACGTTAAGGGAT
TTTGGTCATGAGCTTGCGCCGTCCCGTCAAGTCAGCGTAATGCTCTGCTTACCAATGCTTAATCAGTGAG
GCACCTATCTCAGCGATCTGTCTATTTCGTTCATCCATAGTTGCCTGACTCCCCGTCGTGTAGATAACTA
CGATACGGGAGGGCTTACCATCTGGCCCCAGCGCTGCGATGATACCGCGAGAACCACGCTCACCGGCTCC
GGATTTATCAGCAATAAACCAGCCAGCCGGAAGGGCCGAGCGCAGAAGTGGTCCTGCAACTTTATCCGCC
TCCATCCAGTCTATTAATTGTTGCCGGGAAGCTAGAGTAAGTAGTTCGCCAGTTAATAGTTTGCGCAACG
TTGTTGCCATCGCTACAGGCATCGTGGTGTCACGCTCGTCGTTTGGTATGGCTTCATTCAGCTCCGGTTC
CCAACGATCAAGGCGAGTTACATGATCCCCCATGTTGTGCAAAAAAGCGGTTAGCTCCTTCGGTCCTCCG
ATCGTTGTCAGAAGTAAGTTGGCCGCAGTGTTATCACTCATGGTTATGGCAGCGCTACATAATTCTCTTA
CTGTCATGCCATCCGTAAGATGCTTTTCTGTGACTGGTGAGTACTCAACCAAGTCATTCTGAGAATAGTG
TATGCGGCGACCGAGTTGCTCTTGCCCGGCGTCAATACGGGATAATACCGCGCCACATAGCAGAACTTTA
AAAGTGCTCATCATTGGAAAACGTTCTTCGGGGCGAAAACTCTCAAGGATCTTACCGCTGTTGAGATCCA
GTTCGATGTAACCCACTCGTGCACCCAACTGATCTTCAGCATCTTTTACTTTCACCAGCGTTTCTGGGTG
AGCAAAAACAGGAAGGCAAAATGCCGCAAAAAAGGGAATAAGGGCGACACGGAAATGTTGAATACTCATA
TTCTTCCTTTTTCAATATTATTGAAGCATTTATCAGGGTTATTGTCTCATGAGCGGATACATATTTGAAT
GTATTTAGAAAAATAAACAAATAGGGGTCAGTGTTACAACCAATTAACCAATTCTGAACATTATCGCGAG
CCCATTTATACCTGAATATGGCTCATAACACCCCTTGTTTGCCTGGCGGCAGTAGCGCGGTGGTCCCACC
TGACCCCATGCCGAACTCAGAAGTGAAACGCCGTAGCGCCGATGGTAGTGTGGGGACTCCCCATGCGAGA
GTAGGGAACTGCCAGGCATCAAATAAAACGAAAGGCTCAGTCGAAAGACTGGGCCTTTCGCCCGGGCTAA
TTATGGGGTGTCGCCCTTATTCGACTCTATAGTGAAGTTCCTATTCTCTAGAAAGTATAGGAACTTCTGA
AGTGGGGATTTAAATGCGGCCGCGCTGAGGGTTTAATCGACGAAGCAGCTGACGGCCAGTGCCAAGCTTA
ACGCGTA
Features (pLannotate 1.2.2; 18 found; start..end, strand, type, name):
    722..1435    +  CDS            superfolder GFP: GFP variant that folds robustly even when fused to poorly folded proteins (Pédelacq et al., 2006)
   1447..1518    +  terminator     rrnB T1 terminator: transcription terminator T1 from the E. coli rrnB gene
   1534..1561    +  terminator     T7Te terminator: phage T7 early transcription terminator
   1579..1654    +  misc_RNA       gRNA scaffold: guide RNA scaffold for the Streptococcus pyogenes CRISPR/Cas9 system
   1658..1728    +  ncRNA          tRNA: Accession: RF00005 - tRNA
   2860..6963    +  CDS            cas9: CAS9_STRP1 - Also known as csn1 From Streptococcus pyogenes serotype M1.
   7489..7808    +  promoter       trpC promoter (fragment): promoter for Aspergillus nidulans trpC
   7813..8838    +  CDS            HygR: hygromycin B phosphotransferase confers resistance to hygromycin
   8910..8943    -  protein_bind   FRT (minimal): supports FLP-mediated excision but not integration (Turan and Bode, 2011) FLP recombinase from the Saccharomyces cerevisiae 2μ plasmid
   9413..9432    +  CDS            lacZα (fragment): LacZα fragment of β-galactosidase; lacZ fragment
   9457..9474    -  terminator     rrnB T2 terminator (fragment): transcription terminator T2 from the E. coli rrnB gene
   9699..10287   -  rep_origin     ori: high-copy-number ColE1/pMB1/pBR322/pUC origin of replication
  10409..11269   -  CDS            AmpR: β-lactamase; bla; confers resistance to ampicillin, carbenicillin, and related antibiotics
  11272..11368   -  promoter       AmpR promoter (fragment): bla
  11398..11422   -  CDS            KanR (fragment): aminoglycoside phosphotransferase; aph(3')-Ia; confers resistance to kanamycin
  11451..11566   +  ncRNA          5S rRNA: Accession: RF00001 - 5S ribosomal RNA
  11570..11610   +  terminator     rrnB T1 terminator (fragment): transcription terminator T1 from the E. coli rrnB gene
  11654..11687   +  protein_bind   FRT (minimal): supports FLP-mediated excision but not integration (Turan and Bode, 2011) FLP recombinase from the Saccharomyces cerevisiae 2μ plasmid
