>Addgene plasmid #216809 | pDM028 | depositor full sequence | sequence record 444272 | pDM028 sequence 17477 bps
ACCAATGCTTAATCAGTGAGGCACCTATCTCAGCGATCTGTCTATTTCGTTCATCCATAGTTGCCTGACT
CCCCGTCGTGTAGATAACTACGATACGGGAGGGCTTACCATCTGGCCCCAGCGCTGCGATGATACCGCGA
GAACCACGCTCACCGGCTCCGGATTTATCAGCAATAAACCAGCCAGCCGGAAGGGCCGAGCGCAGAAGTG
GTCCTGCAACTTTATCCGCCTCCATCCAGTCTATTAATTGTTGCCGGGAAGCTAGAGTAAGTAGTTCGCC
AGTTAATAGTTTGCGCAACGTTGTTGCCATCGCTACAGGCATCGTGGTGTCACGCTCGTCGTTTGGTATG
GCTTCATTCAGCTCCGGTTCCCAACGATCAAGGCGAGTTACATGATCCCCCATGTTGTGCAAAAAAGCGG
TTAGCTCCTTCGGTCCTCCGATCGTTGTCAGAAGTAAGTTGGCCGCAGTGTTATCACTCATGGTTATGGC
AGCGCTACATAATTCTCTTACTGTCATGCCATCCGTAAGATGCTTTTCTGTGACTGGTGAGTACTCAACC
AAGTCATTCTGAGAATAGTGTATGCGGCGACCGAGTTGCTCTTGCCCGGCGTCAATACGGGATAATACCG
CGCCACATAGCAGAACTTTAAAAGTGCTCATCATTGGAAAACGTTCTTCGGGGCGAAAACTCTCAAGGAT
CTTACCGCTGTTGAGATCCAGTTCGATGTAACCCACTCGTGCACCCAACTGATCTTCAGCATCTTTTACT
TTCACCAGCGTTTCTGGGTGAGCAAAAACAGGAAGGCAAAATGCCGCAAAAAAGGGAATAAGGGCGACAC
GGAAATGTTGAATACTCATATTCTTCCTTTTTCAATATTATTGAAGCATTTATCAGGGTTATTGTCTCAT
GAGCGGATACATATTTGAATGTATTTAGAAAAATAAACAAATAGGGGTCAGTGTTACAACCAATTAACCA
ATTCTGAACATTATCGCGAGCCCATTTATACCTGAATATGGCTCATAACACCCCTTGTTTGCCTGGCGGC
AGTAGCGCGGTGGTCCCACCTGACCCCATGCCGAACTCAGAAGTGAAACGCCGTAGCGCCGATGGTAGTG
TGGGGACTCCCCATGCGAGAGTAGGGAACTGCCAGGCATCAAATAAAACGAAAGGCTCAGTCGAAAGACT
GGGCCTTTCGCCCGGGCTAATTATGGGGTGTCGCCCTTATTCGACTCTATAGTGAAGTTCCTATTCTCTA
GAAAGTATAGGAACTTCTGAAGTGGGGATTTAAATGCGGCCGCGCTGAGGGTTTAATCGACGAAGCAGCT
GACGGCCAGTGCCAAGCTTAACGCGTACCGGGCCCAGTATATGTTCCGCAGATGACTGGAGCTCTGCCAT
ACGTGCCCTCTCAAGCACCATTTGTTCCATCTACAGAGACTAGTCACCAACTAGTCTATCAAGACTCACA
GGGTACATTGCTGAGACCAACTGACCAGAGGCAGGGTAGCGGATTGACGGCTCCATCTCCTTCACTTACA
AGGTCTATTGAAAGCCCTTTAGCATCACCAAGCGGAGAATAGATTGTTAAGCTTATTTTTTGTATACTGT
TTTGTGATAGCACGAAGTTTTTCCACGGTATCTTGTTAAAAATATATATTTGTGGCGGGCTTACCTACAT
CAAATTAATAAGAGACTAATTATAAACTAAACACACAAGCAAGCTACTTTAGGGTAAAAGTTTATAAATG
CTTTTGACGTATAAACGTTGCTTGTATTTATTATTACAATTAAAGGTGGATAGAAAACCTAGAGACTAGT
TAGAAACTAATCTCAGGTTTGCGTTAAACTAAATCAGAGCCCGAGAGGTTAACAGAACCTAGAAGGGGAC
TAGATATCCGGGTAGGGAAACAAAAAAAAAAACAAGACAGCCACATATTAGGGAGACTAGTTAGAAGCTA
GTTCCAGGACTAGGAAAATAAAAGACAATGATACCACAGTCTAGTTGACAACTAGATAGATTCTAGATTG
AGGCCAAAGTCTCTGAGATCCAGGTTAGTTGCAACTAATACTAGTTAGTATCTAGTCTCCTATAACTCTG
AAGCTAGAATAACTTACTACTATTATCCTCACCACTGTTCAGCTGCGCAAACGGAGTGATTGCAAGGTGT
TCAGAGACTAGTTATTGACTAGTCAGTGACTAGCAATAACTAACAAGGTATTAACCTACCATGTCTGCCA
TCACCCTGCACTTCCTCGGGCTCAGCAGCCTTTTCCTCCTCATTTTCATGCTCATTTTCCTTGTTTAAGA
CTGTGACTAGTCAAAGACTAGTCCAGAACCACAAAGGAGAAATGTCTTACCACTTTCTTCATTGCTTGTC
TCTTTTGCATTATCCATGTCTGCAACTAGTTAGAGTCTAGTTAGTGACTAGTCCGACGAGGACTTGCTTG
TCTCCGGATTGTTGGAGGAACTCTCCAGGGCCTCAAGATCCACAACAGAGCCTTCTAGAAGACTGGTCAA
TAACTAGTTGGTCTTTGTCTGAGTCTGACTTACGAGGTTGCATACTCGCTCCCTTTGCCTCGTCAATCGA
TGAGAAAAAGCGCCAAAACTCGCAATATGGCTTTGAACCACACGGTGCTGAGACTAGTTAGAATCTAGTC
CCAAACTAGCTTGGATAGCTTACCTTTGCCCTTTGCGTTGCGACAGGTCTTGCAGGGTATGGTTCCTTTC
TCACCAGCTGATTTAGCTGCCTTGCTACCCTCACGGCGGATCTGCATAAAGAGTGGCTAGAGGTTATAAA
TTAGCACTGATCCTAGGTACGGGGCTGAATGTAACTTGCCTTTCCTTTCTCATCGCGCGGCAAGACAGGC
TTGCTCAAATTCCTACCAGTCACAGGGGTATGCACGGCGTACGGACCACTTGAACTAGTCACAGATTAGT
TAGCAACTAGTCTGCATTGAATGGCTGTACTTACGGGCCCTCGCCATTGTCCTGATCATTTCCAGCTTCA
CCCTCGTTGCTGCAAAGTAGTTAGTGACTAGTCAAGGACTAGTTGAAATGGGAGAAGAAACTCACGAATT
CTCGACACCCTTAGTATTGTGGTCCTTGGACTTGGTGCTGCTATATATTAGCTAATACACTAGTTAGACT
CACAGAAACTTACGCAGCTCGCTTGCGCTTCTTGGTAGGAGTCGGGGTTGGGAGAACAGTGCCTTCAAAC
AAGCCTTCATACCATGCTACTTGACTAGTCAGGGACTAGTCACCAAGTAATCTAGATAGGACTTGCCTTT
GGCCTCCATCAGTTCCTTCATAGTGGGAGGTCCATTGTGCAATGTAAACTCCATGCCGTGGGAGTTCTTG
TCCTTCAAGTGCTTGACCAATATGTTTCTGTTGGCAGAGGGAACCTGTCAACTAGTTAATAACTAGTCAG
AAACTAGTATAGCAGTAGACTCACTGTACGCTTGAGGCATCCCTTCACTCGGCAGTAGACTTCATATGGA
TGGATATCAGGCACGCCATTGTCGTCCTGTGGACTAGTCAGTAACTAGGCTTAAAGCTAGTCGGGTCGGC
TTACTATCTTGAAATCCGGCAGCGTAAGCTCCCCGTCCTTAACTGCCTCGAGATAGTGACAGTACTCTGG
GGACTTTCGGAGATCGTTATCGCGAATGCTCGGCATACTAATCGTTGACTAGTCTTGGACTAGTCCCGAG
CAAAAAGGATTGGAGGAGGAGGAGGAAGGTGAGAGTGAGACAAAGAGCGAAATAAGAGCTTCAAAGGCTA
TCTCTAAGCAGTATGAAGGTTAAGTATCTAGTTCTTGACTAGATTTAAAAGAGATTTCGACTAGTTATGT
ACCTGGAGTTTGGATATAGGAATGTGTTGTGGTAACGAAATGTAAGGGGGAGGAAAGAAAAAGTCGGTCA
AGAGGTAACTCTAAGTCGGCCATTCCTTTTTGGGAGGCGCTAACCATAAACGGCATGGTCGACTTAGAGT
TAGCTCAGGGAATTTAGGGAGTTATCTGCGACCACCGAGGAACGGCGGAATGCCAAAGAATCCCGATGGA
GCTCTAGCTGGCGGTTGACAACCCCACCTTTTGGCGTTTCTGCGGCGTTGCAGGCGGGACTGGATACTTC
GTAGAACCAGAAAGGCAAGGCAGAACGCGCTCAGCAAGAGTGTTGGAAGTGATAGCATGATGTGCCTTGT
TAACTAGGTCAAAATCTGCAGTATGCTTGATGTTATCCAAAGTGTGAGAGAGGAAGGTCCAAACATACAC
GATTGGGAGAGGGCCTAGGTATAAGAGTTTTTGAGTAGAACGCATGTGAGCCCAGCCATCTCGAGGAGAT
TAAACACGGGCCGGCATTTGATGGCTATGTTAGTACCCCAATGGAAACGGTGAGAGTCCAGTGGTCGCAG
ATAACTCCCTAAATTCCCTGAGCTAACTCTAAGTCGACCATGCCGTTTATGGTTAGCGCCTCCCAAAAAG
GAATGGCCGACTTAGAGTTACCTCTTGACCGACTTTTTCTTTCCTCCCCCTTACATTTCGTTACCACAAC
ACATTCCTATATCCAAACTCCAGGTACATAACTAGTCGAAATCTCTTTTAAATCTAGTCAAGAACTAGAT
ACTTAACCTTCATACTGCTTAGAGATAGCCTTTGAAGCTCTTATTTCGCTCTTTGTCTCACTCTCACCTT
CCTCCTCCTCCTCCAATCCTTTTTGCTCGGGACTAGTCCAAGACTAGTCAACGATTAGTATGCCGAGCAT
TCGCGATAACGATCTCCGAAAGTCCCCAGAGTACTGTCACTATCTCGAGGCAGTTAAGGACGGGGAGCTT
ACGCTGCCGGATTTCAAGATAGTAAGCCGACCCGACTAGCTTTAAGCCTAGTTACTGACTAGTCCACAGG
ACGACAATGGCGTGCCTGATATCCATCCATATGAAGTCTACTGCCGAGTGAAGGGATGCCTCAAGCGTAC
AGTGAGTCTACTGCTATACTAGTTTCTGACTAGTTATTAACTAGTTGACAGGTTCCCTCTGCCAACAGAA
ACATATTGGTCAAGCACTTGAAGGACAAGAACTCCCACGGCATGGAGTTTACATTGCACAATGGACCTCC
CACTATGAAGGAACTGATGGAGGCCAAAGGCAAGTCCTATCTAGATTACTTGGTGACTAGTCCCTGACTA
GTCAAGTAGCATGGTATGAAGGCTTGTTTGAAGGCACTGTTCTCCCAACCCCGACTCCTACCAAGAAGCG
CAAGCGAGCTGCGTAAGTTTCCGTGAGTCTAACTAGTGTATTAGCTAATATATAGCAGCACCAAGTCCAA
GGACCACAATACTAAGGGTGTCGAGAATTCGTGAGTTTCTTCTCCCATTTCAACTAGTCCTTGACTAGTC
ACTAACTACTTTGCAGCAACGAGGGTGAAGCTGGAAATGATCAGGACAATGGCGAGGGCCCGTAAGTACA
GCCATTCAATGCAGACTAGTTGCTAACTAATCTGTGACTAGTTCAAGTGGTCCGTACGCCGTGCATACCC
CTGTGACTGGTAGGAATTTGAGCAAGCCTGTCTTGCCGCGCGATGAGAAAGGAAGGGCAAGTTACATTCA
GCCCCGTACCTAGGATCAGTGCTAATTTATAACCTCTAGCCACTCTTTATGCAGATCCGCCGTGAGGGTA
GCAAGGCAGCTAAATCAGCTGGTGAGAAAGGAACCATACCCTGCAAGACCTGTCGCAACGCAAAGGGCAA
AGGTAAGCTATCCAAGCTAGTTTGGGACTAGATTCTAACTAGTCTCAGCACCGTGTGGTTCAAAGCCATA
TTGCGAGTTTTGGCGCTTTTTCTCATCGATTGACGAGGCAAAGGGAGCGAGTATGCAACCTCGTAAGTCA
GACTCAGACAAAGACCAACTAGTTATTGACCAGTCTTCTAGAAGGCTCTGTTGTGGATCTTGAGGCCCTG
GAGAGTTCCTCCAACAATCCGGAGACAAGCAAGTCCTCGTCGGACTAGTCACTAACTAGACTCTAACTAG
TTGCAGACATGGATAATGCAAAAGAGACAAGCAATGAAGAAAGTGGTAAGACATTTCTCCTTTGTGGTTC
TGGACTAGTCTTCGACTAGTCACAGTCTTAAACAAGGAAAATGAGCATGAAAATGAGGAGGAAAAGGCTG
CTGAGCCCGAGGAAGTGCAGGGTGATGGCAGACATGGTAGGTTAATACCTTGTTAGTTATTGCTAGTCAC
TGACTAGTCAATAACTAGTCTCTGAACACCTTGCAATCACTCCGTTTGCGCAGCTGAACAGTGGTGAGGA
TAATAGTAGTAAGTTATTCTAGCTTCAGAGTTATAGGAGACTAGATACTAACTAGTATTAGTTGCAACTA
ACCTGGATCTCAGAGACTTTGGCCTCAATCTAGAATCTATCTAGTTGTCAACTAGACTGTGGTATCATTG
TCTTTTATTTTCCTAGTCCTGGAACTAGCTTCTAACTAGTCTCCCTAATATGTGGCTGTCTTGTTTTTTT
TTTTTGTTTCCCTACCCGGATATCTAGTCCCCTTCTAGGTTCTGTTAACCTCTCGGGCTCTGATTTAGTT
TAACGCAAACCTGAGATTAGTTTCTAACTAGTCTCTAGGTTTTCTATCCACCTTTAATTGTAATAATAAA
TACAAGCAACGTTTATACGTCAAAAGCATTTATAAACTTTTACCCTAAAGTAGCTTGCTTGTGTGTTTAG
TTTATAATTAGTCTCTTATTAATTTGATGTAGGTAAGCCCGCCACAAATATATATTTTTAACAAGATACC
GTGGAAAAACTTCGTGCTATCACAAAACAGTATACAAAAAATAAGCTTAACAATCTATTCTCCGCTTGGT
GATGCTAAAGGGCTTTCAATAGACCTTGTAAGTGAAGGAGATGGAGCCGTCAATCCGCTACCCTGCCTCT
GGTCAGTTGGTCTCAGCAATGTACCCTGTGAGTCTTGATAGACTAGTTGGTGACTAGTCTCTGTAGATGG
AACAAATGGTGCTTGAGAGGGCACGTATGGCAGAGCTCCAGTCATCTGCGGAACATATACTGGGCCCGGG
AAGATCTGATCACATAGATGCTCGGTTGACAGGACCACCTATAGCAAGTACTTTGTAGGAGGTTCTCCTA
ACGCTTGGCTTCAAATCCAATCAGGATATCAGTGAGTTACTGTTTGTCATCGCATCCTCATGAAGTCGCT
CAACAGCCACTGAGAAGCAAATATTTGGGAGACCATCCCTGATGTTGAAATTTTACGCTGGAGCCCATTC
ACCGGTGAGCTCGGGGACAGTCTGGCCAGTGGAGCGGAAAATCTTCAACTAACTCTGATTGGTACCACAG
GTAGCCCCACAGAACAAACCGAGCAAACATGAAAATTTTCGCTTGAGGTTAGCGCACTCGCTAGCGCCTG
CCCGCAAATATAAAAGGCCCCGAAATCCCATGCATTTTGGAAATCAAGCGACTCTACGTATGTCATCCCC
CTCCCTACCTTTGGGAAAACCTCTCAACTGCAAGTCAGAACATTTTGCTAACAGCGGCCGGCATGGTCCC
AGCCTCCTCGCTGGCGCCGGCTGGGCAACATGCTTCGGCATGGCGAATGGGACCGATGCAGGTGGAAAGT
GAAACGTGATTTCATGCGTCATTTTGAACATTTTGTAAATCTTATTTAATAATGTGTGCGGCAATTCACA
TTTAATTTATGAATGTTTTCTTAACATCGCGGCAACTCAAGAAACGGCAGGTTCGGATCTTAGCTACTAG
AGAAAGAGGAGAAATACTAGATGCGTAAAGGCGAAGAGCTGTTCACTGGTGTCGTCCCTATTCTGGTGGA
ACTGGATGGTGATGTCAACGGTCATAAGTTTTCCGTGCGTGGCGAGGGTGAAGGTGACGCAACTAATGGT
AAACTGACGCTGAAGTTCATCTGTACTACTGGTAAACTGCCGGTTCCTTGGCCGACTCTGGTAACGACGC
TGACTTATGGTGTTCAGTGCTTTGCTCGTTATCCGGACCATATGAAGCAGCATGACTTCTTCAAGTCCGC
CATGCCGGAAGGCTATGTGCAGGAACGCACGATTTCCTTTAAGGATGACGGCACGTACAAAACGCGTGCG
GAAGTGAAATTTGAAGGCGATACCCTGGTAAACCGCATTGAGCTGAAAGGCATTGACTTTAAAGAGGACG
GCAATATCCTGGGCCATAAGCTGGAATACAATTTTAACAGCCACAATGTTTACATCACCGCCGATAAACA
AAAAAATGGCATTAAAGCGAATTTTAAAATTCGCCACAACGTGGAGGATGGCAGCGTGCAGCTGGCTGAT
CACTACCAGCAAAACACTCCAATCGGTGATGGTCCTGTTCTGCTGCCAGACAATCACTATCTGAGCACGC
AAAGCGTTCTGTCTAAAGATCCGAACGAGAAACGCGATCATATGGTTCTGCTGGAGTTCGTAACCGCAGC
GGGCATCACGCATGGTATGGATGAACTGTACAAATGACCAGGCATCAAATAAAACGAAAGGCTCAGTCGA
AAGACTGGGCCTTTCGTTTTATCTGTTGTTTGTCGGTGAACGCTCTCTACTAGAGTCACACTGGCTCACC
TTCGGGTGGGCCTTTCTGCGTTTATACACCTGCAGTCGTTTTAGAGCTAGAAATAGCAAGTTAAAATAAG
GCTAGTCCGTTATCAACTTGAAAAAGTGGCACCGAGTCGGTGCTTTTGCATCATTGGTCTAGTGGTAGAA
TTCATCGTTGCCATCGATGAGGCCCGTGTTCGATTCACGGATGATGCATGTCAATTTTTACACTTGATGT
TGGTGTAATCAGGCGATCAGAGTTTGCTCAAATTCTCTCTTGTTTTAGATTCTGAAGAATATAATTTTTA
CATGACTAGTTCATTTTACTTCCAAGTAGACTATTTGTAGATTGAGATTGCCGTCAACTTTATTCATAGA
ATCACATTAAATTGCTCATTGACCTGCATGTCTATGCACACATTCACATCTATCTTCTCAGGGTATTAAT
TAAGACCTCAGCCGAGACAGCAGAATCACCGCCCAAGTTAAGCCTTTGTGCTGATCATGCTCTCGAACGG
GCCAAGTTCGGGAAAAGCAAAGGAGCGTTTAGTGAGGGGCAATTTGACTCACCTCCCAGGCAACAGATGA
GGGGGGCAAAAAGAAAGAAATTTTCGTGAGTCAATATGGATTCCGAGCATCATTTTCTTGCGGTCTATCT
TGCTACGTATGTTGATCTTGACGCTGTGGATCAAGCAACGCCACTCGCTCGCTCCATCGCAGGCTGGTCG
CAGACAAATTAAAAGGCGGCAAACTCGTACAGCCGCGGGGTTGTCCGCTGCAAAGTACAGAGTGATAAAA
GCCGCCATGCGACCATCAACGCGTTGATGCCCAGCTTTTTCGATCCGAGAATCCACCGTAGAGGCGATAG
CAAGTAAAGAAAAGCTAAACAAAAAAAAATTTCTGCCCCTAAGCCATGAAAACGAGATGGGGTGGAGCAG
AACCAAGGAAAGAGTCGCGCTGGGCTGCCGTTCCGGAAGGTGTTGTAAAGGCTCGACGCCCAAGGTGGGA
GTCTAGGAGAAGAATTTGCATCGGGAGTGGGGCGGGTTACCCCTCCATATCCAATGACAGATATCTACCA
GCCAAGGGTTTGAGCCCGCCCGCTTAGTCGTCGTCCTCGCTTGCCCCTCCATAAAAGGATTTCCCCTCCC
CCTCCCACAAAATTTTCTTTCCCTTCCTCTCCTTGTCCGCTTCAGTACGTATATCTTCCCTTCCCTCGCT
TCTCTCCTCCATCCTTCTTTCATCCATCTCCTGCTAACTTCTCTGCTCAGCACCTCTACGCATTACTAGC
CGTAGTATCTGAGCACTTCTCCCTTTTATATTCCACAAAACATAACACAACCTTCACCATGGACAAGAAG
TATAGCATCGGGCTGGACATTGGAACGAACTCGGTTGGTTGGGCTGTGATTACGGACGAATACAAGGTGC
CATCCAAGAAGTTTAAGGTCCTGGGAAACACCGACCGTCACTCAATCAAGAAGAATCTCATTGGAGCCCT
GCTCTTCGATAGTGGGGAGACCGCCGAAGCTACTCGACTGAAGCGAACGGCTCGCCGGCGTTATACACGA
CGCAAGAATCGCATCTGCTACCTCCAGGAGATTTTCAGCAACGAAATGGCTAAGGTTGATGACTCATTCT
TTCATCGACTCGAAGAAAGTTTCTTGGTCGAGGAGGATAAGAAGCACGAGCGCCATCCGATCTTTGGTAA
CATTGTGGATGAGGTTGCCTATCACGAAAAGTACCCAACTATCTATCATCTTCGTAAGAAGCTGGTCGAT
AGCACGGACAAGGCTGATTTGCGACTTATCTACCTGGCACTCGCGCACATGATTAAGTTCCGCGGCCATT
TTCTTATCGAGGGTGACCTGAACCCCGATAATTCTGACGTTGATAAGCTCTTCATCCAGTTGGTCCAAAC
CTACAATCAGCTGTTTGAGGAAAACCCTATTAATGCATCTGGCGTGGACGCCAAGGCTATCCTTTCGGCG
CGCCTGTCTAAGTCGCGGCGTTTGGAGAACCTTATCGCACAACTCCCCGGCGAAAAGAAGAACGGCCTCT
TCGGTAATTTGATTGCGTTGTCACTTGGTCTGACTCCTAACTTCAAGAGTAATTTTGACCTGGCAGAGGA
TGCGAAGCTCCAGTTGTCTAAGGATACGTATGATGACGATCTCGACAACTTGCTTGCCCAAATCGGTGAC
CAGTACGCTGATCTTTTCCTGGCCGCTAAGAATCTCTCAGATGCAATCCTGCTCAGTGACATTTTGCGGG
TCAACACCGAGATTACTAAGGCCCCCCTGTCAGCTAGTATGATCAAGCGGTATGATGAGCACCATCAGGA
CCTCACCTTGCTTAAGGCCCTCGTGCGTCAGCAATTGCCTGAGAAGTATAAGGAAATCTTCTTTGACCAA
TCCAAGAACGGATACGCAGGGTATATTGATGGCGGTGCGAGCCAGGAGGAATTCTACAAGTTTATCAAGC
CGATTTTGGAGAAGATGGACGGCACTGAGGAACTGCTCGTCAAGCTGAATCGCGAAGATTTGCTTCGTAA
GCAACGAACGTTCGACAACGGCTCCATCCCGCACCAGATTCATCTGGGCGAGCTCCACGCCATCCTTCGA
CGCCAGGAAGATTTCTACCCATTTCTGAAGGACAACCGTGAGAAGATCGAAAAGATTCTTACATTCCGAA
TCCCCTACTATGTGGGACCTTTGGCCCGTGGGAATTCCCGATTTGCTTGGATGACCCGAAAGAGCGAGGA
AACCATCACTCCGTGGAACTTCGAGGAAGTCGTGGACAAGGGTGCATCCGCGCAGAGCTTCATTGAGCGG
ATGACCAATTTTGATAAGAACCTTCCGAATGAAAAGGTCCTGCCAAAGCATTCGCTGCTCTACGAGTATT
TCACCGTGTATAACGAACTGACTAAGGTCAAGTACGTGACGGAGGGAATGCGGAAGCCAGCCTTCCTCTC
AGGGGAACAAAAGAAGGCTATCGTCGATTTGCTTTTTAAGACCAATCGTAAAGTGACTGTTAAGCAGCTG
AAGGAGGATTATTTCAAGAAGATTGAATGTTTCGACTCCGTCGAGATCAGCGGCGTGGAAGATCGCTTTA
ACGCTTCCCTCGGTACCTACCACGACCTGCTCAAGATCATTAAGGACAAGGATTTCCTCGATAACGAGGA
AAATGAGGACATCTTGGAAGATATTGTCCTCACGTTGACACTTTTTGAGGACCGCGAAATGATCGAGGAA
CGGCTCAAGACATATGCCCATTTGTTCGACGATAAGGTGATGAAGCAGCTGAAGCGGCGTCGATACACCG
GATGGGGTCGCCTTAGCCGGAAGCTGATCAACGGCATTCGAGATAAGCAATCTGGTAAGACTATCTTGGA
TTTCCTTAAGTCGGACGGCTTCGCCAACCGCAATTTTATGCAGCTTATTCACGACGATTCCCTGACGTTC
AAGGAGGACATCCAGAAGGCACAAGTCTCAGGACAAGGGGATTCCCTGCACGAGCATATCGCCAACCTGG
CTGGATCCCCGGCGATCAAGAAGGGGATTCTTCAGACCGTCAAGGTTGTCGACGAGCTGGTCAAGGTGAT
GGGCCGTCATAAGCCAGAAAACATCGTGATTGAGATGGCCCGAGAAAATCAGACCACTCAAAAGGGTCAG
AAGAACAGCCGCGAGCGGATGAAGCGGATCGAGGAAGGCATTAAGGAACTTGGTTCTCAGATCCTGAAGG
AGCACCCTGTTGAAAACACACAGCTCCAAAATGAGAAGCTGTATCTCTACTATTTGCAAAATGGACGCGA
CATGTACGTCGATCAGGAGCTCGACATTAACCGGTTGTCGGACTACGATGTTGACCATATCGTCCCGCAA
TCCTTCCTTAAGGACGATAGCATTGATAACAAGGTGCTGACTCGCTCAGATAAGAACCGGGGCAAGTCCG
ACAATGTTCCAAGCGAGGAAGTGGTTAAGAAGATGAAGAACTACTGGCGCCAATTGCTTAATGCCAAGCT
CATCACACAGCGCAAGTTTGACAACTTGACCAAGGCCGAGCGGGGAGGGCTGAGTGAACTCGATAAGGCT
GGCTTCATCAAGCGTCAACTCGTGGAGACGCGACAGATCACAAAGCACGTTGCTCAGATTCTGGACTCCC
GGATGAACACAAAGTACGACGAGAATGATAAGCTCATCCGTGAAGTTAAGGTCATTACCCTCAAGTCTAA
GTTGGTGTCGGATTTCCGCAAGGACTTCCAATTTTATAAGGTTCGGGAGATCAACAATTATCACCATGCA
CATGATGCGTACCTCAACGCAGTCGTGGGAACTGCGCTCATCAAGAAGTATCCCAAGTTGGAGTCCGAAT
TCGTCTACGGGGATTATAAGGTTTACGACGTCCGCAAGATGATCGCCAAGAGTGAGCAGGAAATTGGCAA
GGCCACGGCTAAGTATTTCTTTTACTCCAACATCATGAATTTCTTTAAGACGGAGATCACACTCGCCAAT
GGAGAAATCCGTAAGCGACCTTTGATTGAGACCAACGGCGAGACTGGTGAAATCGTTTGGGATAAGGGGC
GCGACTTCGCTACCGTGCGGAAGGTTCTGAGCATGCCGCAAGTCAATATCGTCAAGAAAACCGAGGTGCA
GACAGGCGGTTTCTCTAAGGAATCGATTCTTCCAAAGCGTAACTCTGACAAGCTGATCGCTCGAAAGAAG
GATTGGGACCCCAAGAAGTATGGAGGGTTCGATTCTCCTACAGTGGCATACTCGGTTCTCGTTGTCGCGA
AGGTTGAGAAGGGAAAGTCTAAGAAGCTGAAGTCGGTCAAGGAACTGCTCGGGATCACCATTATGGAGCG
CTCCAGCTTCGAAAAGAATCCCATCGACTTTCTCGAGGCCAAGGGCTATAAGGAAGTCAAGAAGGATCTT
ATCATTAAGCTGCCTAAGTACTCTTTGTTCGAGCTTGAAAACGGTCGAAAGCGAATGCTCGCATCGGCAG
GAGAGTTGCAGAAGGGGAATGAATTGGCACTTCCCTCAAAGTACGTGAACTTCCTGTATCTCGCGTCCCA
CTACGAGAAGCTGAAGGGTAGCCCTGAGGACAACGAACAGAAGCAACTTTTTGTTGAGCAACACAAGCAT
TATCTGGATGAGATCATTGAACAGATTTCAGAGTTCAGTAAGCGCGTCATCCTCGCCGATGCTAATCTCG
ACAAGGTGTTGTCGGCCTACAACAAGCACCGTGACAAGCCGATCCGAGAGCAGGCTGAAAATATCATTCA
TCTGTTCACCCTCACTAACTTGGGAGCACCAGCAGCGTTCAAGTATTTTGATACGACAATCGACCGTAAG
CGATACACGTCCACAAAGGAGGTGCTTGATGCGACCCTGATTCATCAATCCATCACTGGGCTCTATGAAA
CCCGTATCGACCTTAGTCAACTGGGGGGCGACCCTCCCAAGAAGAAGCGCAAGGTCTGAGCGGACATTCG
ATTTATGCCGTTATGACTTCCTTAAAAAAGCCTTTACGAATGAAAGAAATGGAATTAGACTTGTTATGTA
GTTGATTCTACAATGGATTATGATTCCTGAACTTCAAATCCGCTGTTCATTATTAATCTCAGCTCTTCCC
GTAAAGCCAATGTTGAAACTATTCGTAAATGTACCTCGTTTTGCGTGTACCTTGCTTATCACGTGATATT
ACATGACCTGGACAGAGTTCTGCGCGAAAGTCATAACGTAAATCCCGGGCGGTAGGTGCGTCCCGGGCGG
AAGGTAGTTTTCTCGTCCACCCCAACGCGTTTATCAACCTCAACTTTCAACAACCATCATGCCACCAAAA
GCGCGTAAAACAAAGCGAGATTTGATTGAGCAAGAGGGCAGGATCCAATGCGCGATTCAAGACATTAAAA
ATGGAAAATTTCAAAAAATTGCGCCCGCAGCGCGTGCATACAAAATTCATCCCAATACAAGTGTAATGCT
AGTGGAGGTCAACACATCAATGCTATTTTGGTTTAGTCGTCCAGGCGGATCACAAAATTTGTGTCGTTTG
ACAAGATGGTTCATTTAGGCAACTGGTCAGATCAGCCCACTTGTAAGCAGTAGCGGCGGCGCTCGAAGTG
TGACTCTTATTAGCAGACAGGAACGAGGACATTATTATCATCTGCTGCTTGGTGCACGATAACTTGTGCG
TTTGTCAAGCAAGGTAAGTGAACGACCCGGTCATACCTTCTTAAGTTCGCCCTTCCTCCCTTTATTTCAG
ATTCAATCTGACTTACCTATTCTACCCAAGCATCCAAATGAAAAAGCCTGAACTCACCGCGACGTCTGTC
GAGAAGTTTCTGATCGAAAAGTTCGACAGCGTCTCCGACCTGATGCAGCTCTCGGAGGGCGAAGAATCTC
GTGCTTTCAGCTTCGATGTAGGAGGGCGTGGATATGTCCTGCGGGTAAATAGCTGCGCCGATGGTTTCTA
CAAAGATCGTTATGTTTATCGGCACTTTGCATCGGCCGCGCTCCCGATTCCGGAAGTGCTTGACATTGGG
GAGTTCAGCGAGAGCCTGACCTATTGCATCTCCCGCCGTGCACAGGGTGTCACGTTGCAAGACCTGCCTG
AAACCGAACTGCCCGCTGTTCTGGAGCCGGTCGCGGAGGCCATGGATGCGATTGCTGCGGCCGATCTTAG
CCAGACGAGCGGGTTCGGCCCATTCGGACCGCAAGGAATCGGTCAATACACTACATGGCGTGATTTCATA
TGCGCGATTGCTGATCCCCATGTGTATCACTGGCAAACTGTGATGGACGACACCGTCAGTGCGTCCGTCG
CGCAGGCTCTCGATGAGCTGATGCTTTGGGCCGAGGACTGCCCCGAAGTCCGGCACCTCGTGCACGCGGA
TTTCGGCTCCAACAATGTCCTGACGGACAATGGCCGCATAACAGCGGTCATTGACTGGAGCGAGGCGATG
TTCGGGGATTCCCAATACGAGGTCGCCAACATCTTCTTCTGGAGGCCGTGGTTGGCTTGTATGGAGCAGC
AGACGCGCTACTTCGAGCGGAGGCATCCGGAGCTTGCAGGATCGCCGCGCCTCCGGGCGTATATGCTCCG
CATTGGTCTTGACCAACTCTATCAGAGCTTGGTTGACGGCAATTTCGATGATGCAGCTTGGGCGCAGGGT
CGATGCGACGCAATCGTCCGATCCGGAGCCGGGACTGTCGGGCGTACACAAATCGCCCGCAGAAGCGCGG
CCGTCTGGACCGATGGCTGTGTAGAAGTACTCGCCGATAGTGGAAACCGACGCCCCAGCACTCGTCCGAG
GGCAAAGGAATAGAGTAGATGCCGACCGATCCCCACTACCGCATTAAGACCTCAGCGCGGCCGCAAATTT
AAATAAAATGAAGTGAAGTTCCTATACTTTCTAGAGAATAGGAACTTCTATAGTGAGTCGAATAAGGGCG
ACACAAAATTTATTCTAAATGCATAATAAATACTGATAACATCTTATAGTTTGTATTATATTTTGTATTA
TCGTTGACATGTATAATTTTGATATCAAAAACTGATTTTCCCTTTATTATTTTCGAGATTTATTTTCTTA
ATTCTCTTTAACAAACTAGAAATATTGTATATACAAAAAATCATAAATAATAGATGAATAGTTTAATTAT
AGGTGTTCATCAATCGAAAAAGCAACGTATCTTATTTAAAGTGCGTTGCTTTTTTCTCATTTATAAGGTT
AAATAATTCTCATATATCAAGCAAAGTGACAGGCGCCCTTAAATATTCTGACAAATGCTCTTTCCCTAAA
CTCCCCCCATAAAAAAACCCGCCGAAGCGGGTTTTTACGTTATTTGCGGATTAACGATTACTCGTTATCA
GAACCGCCCAGGGGGCCCGAGCTTAAGACTGGCCGTCGTTTTACAACACAGAAAGAGTTTGTAGAAACGC
AAAAAGGCCATCCGTCAGGGGCCTTCTGCTTAGTTTGATGCCTGGCAGTTCCCTACTCTCGCCTTCCGCT
TCCTCGCTCACTGACTCGCTGCGCTCGGTCGTTCGGCTGCGGCGAGCGGTATCAGCTCACTCAAAGGCGG
TAATACGGTTATCCACAGAATCAGGGGATAACGCAGGAAAGAACATGTGAGCAAAAGGCCAGCAAAAGGC
CAGGAACCGTAAAAAGGCCGCGTTGCTGGCGTTTTTCCATAGGCTCCGCCCCCCTGACGAGCATCACAAA
AATCGACGCTCAAGTCAGAGGTGGCGAAACCCGACAGGACTATAAAGATACCAGGCGTTTCCCCCTGGAA
GCTCCCTCGTGCGCTCTCCTGTTCCGACCCTGCCGCTTACCGGATACCTGTCCGCCTTTCTCCCTTCGGG
AAGCGTGGCGCTTTCTCATAGCTCACGCTGTAGGTATCTCAGTTCGGTGTAGGTCGTTCGCTCCAAGCTG
GGCTGTGTGCACGAACCCCCCGTTCAGCCCGACCGCTGCGCCTTATCCGGTAACTATCGTCTTGAGTCCA
ACCCGGTAAGACACGACTTATCGCCACTGGCAGCAGCCACTGGTAACAGGATTAGCAGAGCGAGGTATGT
AGGCGGTGCTACAGAGTTCTTGAAGTGGTGGGCTAACTACGGCTACACTAGAAGAACAGTATTTGGTATC
TGCGCTCTGCTGAAGCCAGTTACCTTCGGAAAAAGAGTTGGTAGCTCTTGATCCGGCAAACAAACCACCG
CTGGTAGCGGTGGTTTTTTTGTTTGCAAGCAGCAGATTACGCGCAGAAAAAAAGGATCTCAAGAAGATCC
TTTGATCTTTTCTACGGGGTCTGACGCTCAGTGGAACGACGCGCGCGTAACTCACGTTAAGGGATTTTGG
TCATGAGCTTGCGCCGTCCCGTCAAGTCAGCGTAATGCTCTGCTTTT
Features (pLannotate 1.2.2; 19 found; start..end, strand, type, name):
    862..958     -  promoter       AmpR promoter (fragment): bla
    988..1012    -  CDS            KanR (fragment): aminoglycoside phosphotransferase; aph(3')-Ia; confers resistance to kanamycin
   1041..1156    +  ncRNA          5S rRNA: Accession: RF00001 - 5S ribosomal RNA
   1160..1200    +  terminator     rrnB T1 terminator (fragment): transcription terminator T1 from the E. coli rrnB gene
   1244..1277    +  protein_bind   FRT (minimal): supports FLP-mediated excision but not integration (Turan and Bode, 2011) FLP recombinase from the Saccharomyces cerevisiae 2μ plasmid
   1590..6837    -  rep_origin     AMA1: replication origin from Aspergillus nidulans (Aleksenko and Clutterbuck, 1996)
   7791..8504    +  CDS            superfolder GFP: GFP variant that folds robustly even when fused to poorly folded proteins (Pédelacq et al., 2006)
   8516..8587    +  terminator     rrnB T1 terminator: transcription terminator T1 from the E. coli rrnB gene
   8603..8630    +  terminator     T7Te terminator: phage T7 early transcription terminator
   8648..8723    +  misc_RNA       gRNA scaffold: guide RNA scaffold for the Streptococcus pyogenes CRISPR/Cas9 system
   8727..8797    +  ncRNA          tRNA: Accession: RF00005 - tRNA
   9929..14032   +  CDS            cas9: CAS9_STRP1 - Also known as csn1 From Streptococcus pyogenes serotype M1.
  14558..14873   +  promoter       trpC promoter (fragment): promoter for Aspergillus nidulans trpC
  14878..15903   +  CDS            HygR: hygromycin B phosphotransferase confers resistance to hygromycin
  15975..16008   -  protein_bind   FRT (minimal): supports FLP-mediated excision but not integration (Turan and Bode, 2011) FLP recombinase from the Saccharomyces cerevisiae 2μ plasmid
  16478..16497   +  CDS            lacZα (fragment): LacZα fragment of β-galactosidase; lacZ fragment
  16522..16539   -  terminator     rrnB T2 terminator (fragment): transcription terminator T2 from the E. coli rrnB gene
  16764..17352   -  rep_origin     ori: high-copy-number ColE1/pMB1/pBR322/pUC origin of replication
  17476..859     -  CDS            AmpR (across the origin): β-lactamase; bla; confers resistance to ampicillin, carbenicillin, and related antibiotics
