[The description below was written by a language model from this plasmid's Addgene catalogue record and pLannotate feature annotations shown in this document.]
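Description:
pDM028 is an empty-backbone CRISPR-Cas9 shuttle vector for genome engineering in Aspergillus, derived from pFC332 and modified with a synthetic gene fragment. In E. coli it is maintained at high copy through a ColE1/pUC-type origin and selected with ampicillin (AmpR/bla). In the fungal host, selection relies on the hph marker: a hygromycin B phosphotransferase coding sequence placed downstream of an Aspergillus nidulans trpC promoter fragment. The depositor's sequence also annotates AMA1, the A. nidulans replication element that allows autonomous, non-integrating plasmid maintenance in filamentous fungi.

The payload combines a Streptococcus pyogenes cas9 coding sequence with a guide RNA cassette designed for Golden Gate cloning. Immediately upstream of the S. pyogenes gRNA scaffold sits a drop-out cassette consisting of superfolder GFP followed by the rrnB T1 and T7Te bacterial terminators. Inserting a protospacer replaces this cassette, so loss of the sfGFP marker would be expected to distinguish correct clones from uncut vector in bacteria. A tRNA follows the scaffold, an arrangement commonly used so that endogenous tRNA processing releases the mature guide from a longer transcript. The promoters driving the guide cassette and cas9 are not annotated in the feature tables. Minimal FRT sites and short lacZα, KanR and rrnB fragments appear to be backbone remnants.

The two sequence records differ. The depositor's full sequence is about 17.5 kb and includes AMA1, whereas the repository's sequencing result is about 11.8 kb and lacks any AMA1 annotation. The other features are shared and in the same order. The record does not explain the discrepancy.
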