Addgene plasmid #216809: pDM028
Purpose: (Empty Backbone) Vector for Aspergillus CRISPR-Cas9 genetic engineering with Golden Gate cloning drop-out cassette for protospacer insertion and hph selectable marker.
Depositing lab: Ken Sawin. Depositing organization: University of Edinburgh. Publication: Improved gene editing and fluorescent-protein tagging in Aspergillus nidulans using a Golden Gate-based CRISPR-Cas9 plasmid system. Modaffari D, Finlayson A, Miao Y, Wallace EWJ, Sawin KE. Wellcome Open Res. 2024 Oct 17;9:602. doi: 10.12688/wellcomeopenres.23086.1. eCollection 2024. PubMed 39640368.
Backbone
  Vector backbone: pFC332 (Addgene #87845)
  Vector type: Bacterial Expression, CRISPR ; Fungal Expression
  Selectable markers: hph
Growth in bacteria
  Bacterial resistance: Ampicillin, 100 μg/mL
  Growth temperature: 37°C
  Growth strain: DH5alpha
  Copy number: High Copy
Gene/Insert
  Gene/Insert name: None
Resource information
  A portion of this plasmid was derived from a plasmid made by: Synthethic gene fragment from IDT
Terms and licenses: Academic/Nonprofit Terms; Industry Terms: Not Available to Industry
How to cite: pDM028 was a gift from Ken Sawin (Addgene plasmid # 216809 ; http://n2t.net/addgene:216809 ; RRID:Addgene_216809)
